Addgene plasmid #33323: Lentiviral CaMKKbeta K193A
Depositing lab: Anthony Means. Depositing organization: Duke University. Publication: Ca2+/Calmodulin-dependent Protein Kinase Kinase {beta} Is Regulated by Multisite Phosphorylation. Green MF, Scott JW, Steel R, Oakhill JS, Kemp BE, Means AR. J Biol Chem. 2011 Aug 12;286(32):28066-79. Epub 2011 Jun 13. 10.1074/jbc.M111.251504 PubMed 21669867.
Backbone
  Vector backbone: pRRLsin.PPT.hPGK.FLAG-CaMKKbeta-IRES.GFP
  Backbone size w/o insert (bp): 8000
  Vector type: Lentiviral
Growth in bacteria
  Bacterial resistance: Ampicillin, 100 μg/mL
  Growth temperature: 37°C
  Growth strain: Stbl3
  Copy number: Unknown
Gene/Insert
  Gene/Insert name: Calcium/Calmodulin dependent protein kinase kinase beta (alt names: CaMKKbeta; CaMKK2)
  Species: M. musculus (mouse)
  Insert size (bp): 1600
  Mutation: K194A
  GenBank ID: NM_145358.1
  Entrez Gene: Camkk2 (a.k.a. 6330570N16Rik, AW061083, mKIAA0787)
  Promoter: human PGK
  Tag / fusion protein: Flag (N terminal on insert)
  Cloning method: Restriction Enzyme; 5′ cloning site NheI (not destroyed); 3′ cloning site SalI (not destroyed)
  Sequencing primers: 5′ hPGK-F
Terms and licenses: Academic/Nonprofit Terms; Industry Terms: Not Available to Industry
Depositor comments: Please note that, according to NCBI numbering, the mutation is actually K194A. This plasmid was also used in the following publication: Cell Signal. 2011 Dec;23(12):2005-12. Epub 2011 Jul 23.
How to cite: Lentiviral CaMKKbeta K193A was a gift from Anthony Means (Addgene plasmid # 33323 ; http://n2t.net/addgene:33323 ; RRID:Addgene_33323)
