[The description below was written by a language model from this plasmid's Addgene catalogue record.]
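Description:
Lentiviral CaMKKbeta K193A is a lentiviral expression plasmid built on a pRRLsin.PPT.hPGK backbone, a self-inactivating (SIN) transfer vector design in which the "PPT" in the name points to a polypurine tract element of the kind used to improve transduction. The backbone is listed at roughly 8 kb and the insert at about 1.6 kb. It is propagated in bacteria under ampicillin selection, with a recombination-deficient strain (Stbl3) recorded as the growth host, a common choice for keeping the repeated LTR sequences of lentiviral plasmids stable. The copy number is not stated, and no feature table is provided, so details such as the bacterial origin or any additional viral elements cannot be confirmed from the record.

The payload is mouse calcium/calmodulin-dependent protein kinase kinase beta (CaMKKbeta, Camkk2) carrying an N-terminal FLAG tag, cloned between NheI and SalI sites and driven by the human PGK promoter, a constitutive promoter active in many mammalian cell types. The backbone name indicates that the kinase coding sequence is followed by an IRES-GFP cassette, which would allow GFP to be translated from the same transcript and serve as a marker of transduced cells. The insert carries a lysine-to-alanine substitution that the plasmid name gives as K193A, but the depositor notes that by NCBI numbering it is K194A. The record does not state the functional consequence of the mutation. The associated work concerns regulation of CaMKKbeta by multisite phosphorylation, so the construct is suited to stable expression of this tagged mutant in mammalian cells for comparison with the wild-type kinase.
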