>Addgene plasmid #33323 | Lentiviral CaMKKbeta K193A | addgene partial sequence | sequence record 43297 | hPGK-F (5' GTGTTCCGCATTCTGCAAG 3')
TCGGCTCCCTCGTTGACCGAATCACCGACCTCTCTCCCCAGGGGGATCCACCGGTGCTAGCATGGACTAC
AAGGACGACGATGACAAAGCTAGCTCATCATGTGTCTCTAGCCAGCCCACCAGCGACCGGGTGGCCCCCC
AGGATGAGCTGGGAAGTGGGGGTGGCAGCCGGGAAGGCCAGAAGCCCTGTGAGGCACTGCGGGGACTCTC
ATCCTTAAGTATCCACTTGGGCATGGAATCCTTCATCGTGGTCACCGAGTGTGAGCCAGGCCGGGGTGTG
GACCTCAACCTGGCCAGAGACCAGCCTCCGGAGGCCGATGGCCAGGAACTCCCCCTCGAAGCCTCGGACC
CTGAGTCCCGGTCCCCGCTTTCTGGTCGCAAGATGTCCCTGCAGGAGCCGTCCCAGGGCGGGCCGGCATC
CAGCAGCAACAGCCTGGACATGAATGGACGCTGCATCTGCCCATCCCTGTCCTACTCACCAGCCAGCTCC
CCACAGTCCTCTCCCCGGATGCCCCGGCGGCCCACAGTAGAGTCACACCACGTCTCCATTACCGGTTTGC
AGGACTGCGTGCAGCTGAATCAGTACACCCTGAAGGATGAAATTGGAAAGGGCTCCTATGGTGTTGTCAA
GCTGGCCTACAATGAAAATGACAATACTTATTATGCAATGGCAGTGCTGTCCAAAAAGAAGCTGATCCGA
CAGGCTGGCTTCCCACGTCGCCCCCCACCACGAGGAGCTCGCCCAGCCCCAGGGGGCTGCATCCAGCCCA
GGGGCCCCATCGAGCAAGTGTACCAGGAGATTGCTATCCTCAAAAAGCTGGATCATCCCAACGTGGTGAA
GCTGGTAGAGGTCCTGGATGACCCTAATGAGGACCATCTGTACATGGTGTTTGAGTTGGTGAACCAAGGG
CCTGTAATG
